Addgene plasmid #1661: L4632
Purpose: (Empty Backbone)
Depositing lab: Andrew Fire. Depositing organization: Carnegie Institution for Science.
Backbone
  Vector backbone: Unknown
  Backbone size (bp): 4699
  Vector type: Worm Expression
Growth in bacteria
  Bacterial resistance: Ampicillin, 100 μg/mL
  Growth temperature: 37°C
  Growth strain: DH5alpha
  Copy number: Unknown
Gene/Insert
  Gene/Insert name: None
  Tag / fusion protein: SV40NLS, gfpN, IVSR, gfpGLA, IVSS, IVST, gfpC, IVSM, IVSL, unc54-204, unc545', IVSA
  Cloning method: Restriction Enzyme
Terms and licenses: Academic/Nonprofit Terms; Industry Terms: Not Available to Industry
Depositor comments: See Fire Lab Vector Kit Documentation 1999. Fire Lab Miniprep Number pPD132.59, Ligation number L4632.
How to cite: L4632 was a gift from Andrew Fire (Addgene plasmid # 1661 ; http://n2t.net/addgene:1661 ; RRID:Addgene_1661)
