[The description below was written by a language model from this plasmid's Addgene catalogue record and pLannotate feature annotations shown in this document.]
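Description:
L4632 is an empty-backbone Caenorhabditis elegans expression vector from the 1999 Fire Lab vector kit, about 4.7 kb in size. The parental backbone is recorded as unknown, but the annotated features point to a pUC-type scaffold: a high-copy ColE1/pMB1-family origin, an ampicillin resistance gene (β-lactamase) with its own promoter, and remnants of the lac promoter, operator and CAP site next to a fragment of the pUC18/19 multiple cloning site. Short matches to rop, bom and lacI look like leftover backbone sequence rather than functional elements. The plasmid is propagated in E. coli under ampicillin selection, and no worm selectable marker is recorded.

The payload is a promoterless GFP reporter cassette. The catalogue lists its modular parts as an SV40 nuclear localization signal and a GFP coding region split into segments (gfpN, gfpGLA, gfpC) interrupted by several synthetic introns (IVS elements), which in Fire vectors are included to improve expression in worms. It also lists unc-54-derived sequences; the record does not state their roles, though unc-54 sequence usually supplies the 3' end and polyadenylation signals in this vector series. The automated annotation calls the roughly 860 nt reporter region yEGFP, which is best read as a similarity match to the intron-containing GFP variant. The short aex-5 fragment downstream is probably a similar incidental match to C. elegans genomic sequence.

No insert or worm promoter is recorded. The apparent use is to clone a promoter or gene fragment of interest by restriction enzymes upstream of the reporter, producing nuclear-localized GFP fusions for studying expression patterns in transgenic worms. The meaning of the gfpGLA designation is not explained in the record.
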