Features (pLannotate 1.2.2; 12 found; start..end, strand, type, name):
     46..909     +  CDS            yEGFP: yEGFP is a fluorescent protein published in 1997.
   1582..1734    +  CDS            aex-5 (fragment): AEX5_CAEEL - Also known as kpc-3 From Caenorhabditis elegans.
   1862..1897    +  CDS            rop (fragment): Rop protein, which maintains plasmids at low copy number; rop
   1999..2098    +  misc_feature   bom (fragment): basis of mobility region from pBR322
   2196..2300    +  promoter       AmpR promoter: bla
   2301..3161    +  CDS            AmpR: β-lactamase; bla; confers resistance to ampicillin, carbenicillin, and related antibiotics
   3332..3920    +  rep_origin     ori: high-copy-number ColE1/pMB1/pBR322/pUC origin of replication
   4103..4195    +  CDS            lacI (fragment): lac repressor; lacI; The lac repressor binds to the lac operator to inhibit transcription in E. coli. This inhibition can be relieved by adding lactose or isopropyl-β-D-thiogalactopyranoside (IPTG).
   4208..4229    +  protein_bind   CAP binding site: CAP binding activates transcription in the presence of cAMP. E. coli catabolite activator protein
   4244..4274    +  promoter       lac promoter: promoter for the E. coli lac operon
   4282..4298    +  protein_bind   lac operator: The lac repressor binds to the lac operator to inhibit transcription in E. coli. This inhibition can be relieved by adding lactose or isopropyl-β-D-thiogalactopyranoside (IPTG). lac repressor encoded by lacI
   4335..4372    -  misc_feature   MCS (fragment): pUC18/19 multiple cloning site
>Addgene plasmid #1661 | L4632 | depositor full sequence | sequence record 271 | Author sequence
ATGACTGCTCCAAAGAAGAAGCGTAAGGTACCGGTAGAAAAAATGAGTAAAGGAGAAGAACTTTTCACTG
GAGTTGTCCCAATTCTTGTTGAATTAGATGGTGATGTTAATGGGCACAAATTTTCTGTCAGTGGAGAGGG
TGAAGGTGATGCAACATACGGAAAACTTACCCTTAAATTTATTTGCACTACTGGAAAACTACCTGTTCCA
TGGGTAAGTTTAAACATATATATACTAACTAACCCTGATTATTTAAATTTTCAGCCAACACTTGTCACTA
CTTTCGGTTATGGTCTTCAATGCTTCGCCAGATACCCAGATCATATGAAACAGCATGACTTTTTCAAGAG
TGCCATGCCCGAAGGTTATGTACAGGAAAGAACTATATTTTTCAAAGATGACGGGAACTACAAGACACGT
AAGTTTAAACAGTTCGGTACTAACTAACCATACATATTTAAATTTTCAGGTGCTGAAGTCAAGTTTGAAG
GTGATACCCTTGTTAATAGAATCGAGTTAAAAGGTATTGATTTTAAAGAAGATGGAAACATTCTTGGACA
CAAATTGGAATACAACTATAACTCACACAATGTATACATCATGGCAGACAAACAAAAGAATGGAATCAAA
GTTGTAAGTTTAAACATGATTTTACTAACTAACTAATCTGATTTAAATTTTCAGAACTTCAAAATTAGAC
ACAACATTGAAGATGGAAGCGTTCAACTAGCAGACCATTATCAACAAAATACTCCAATTGGCGATGGCCC
TGTCCTTTTACCAGACAACCATTACCTGTCCACACAATCTGCCCTTTCGAAAGATCCCAACGAAAAGAGA
GACCACATGGTCCTTCTTGAGTTTGTAACAGCTGCTGGGATTACACATGGCATGGATGAACTATACAAAT
AGCATTCGTAGAATTGTAAGTTTAAACTTTCTCATACTAACTAACGCGCTCTATTTAAATTTTCAGAATT
CCAACTGAGCGCCGGTCGCTACCATTACCAACTTGTCTGGTGTCAAAAATAATAGGGGCCGCTGTCATCA
GAGTAAGTTTAAACTGAGTTCTACTAACTAACGAGTAATATTTAAATTTTCAGCATCTCGCGCCCGTGCC
TCTGACTTCTAAGTCCAATTACTCTTCAACATCCCTACATGCTCTTTCTCCCTGTGCTCCCACCCCCTAT
TTTTGTTATTATCAAAAAACTTCTCTTAATTTCTTTGTTTTTTAGCTTCTTTTAAGTCACCTCTAACAAT
GAAATTGTGTAGATTCAAAAATAGAATTAATTCGTAATAAAAAGTCGAAAAAAATTGTGCTCCCTCCCCC
CATTAATAATAATTCTATCCCAAAATCTACACAATGTTCTGTGTACACTTCTTATGTTTTTTACTTCTGA
TAAATTTTTTTGAAACATCATAGAAAAAACCGCACACAAAATACCTTATCATATGTTACGTTTCAGTTTA
TGACCGCAATTTTTATTTCTTCGCACGTCTGGGCCTCTCATGACGTCAAATCATGCTCATCGTGAAAAAG
TTTTGGAGTATTTTTGGAATTTTTCAATCAAGTGAAAGTTTATGAAATTAATTTTCCTGCTTTTGCTTTT
TGGGGTTTCCCCTATTGTTTGTCAAGATTTCGAGGACGGCGTTTTTCTTGCTAAAATCACAAGTATTGAT
GAGCACGATGCAAGAAAGATCGGAAGAAGGTTTGGGTTTGAGGCTCAGTGGAAGGTGAGTAGAAGTTGAT
AATTTGAAAGTGGAGTAGTGTCTATGGGGTTTTTGCCTTAAATGACAGAATACATTCCCAATATACCAAA
CATAACTGTTTCCTACTAGTCGGCCGTACGGGCCCTTTCGTCTCGCGCGTTTCGGTGATGACGGTGAAAA
CCTCTGACACATGCAGCTCCCGGAGACGGTCACAGCTTGTCTGTAAGCGGATGCCGGGAGCAGACAAGCC
CGTCAGGGCGCGTCAGCGGGTGTTGGCGGGTGTCGGGGCTGGCTTAACTATGCGGCATCAGAGCAGATTG
TACTGAGAGTGCACCATATGCGGTGTGAAATACCGCACAGATGCGTAAGGAGAAAATACCGCATCAGGCG
GCCTTAAGGGCCTCGTGATACGCCTATTTTTATAGGTTAATGTCATGATAATAATGGTTTCTTAGACGTC
AGGTGGCACTTTTCGGGGAAATGTGCGCGGAACCCCTATTTGTTTATTTTTCTAAATACATTCAAATATG
TATCCGCTCATGAGACAATAACCCTGATAAATGCTTCAATAATATTGAAAAAGGAAGAGTATGAGTATTC
AACATTTCCGTGTCGCCCTTATTCCCTTTTTTGCGGCATTTTGCCTTCCTGTTTTTGCTCACCCAGAAAC
GCTGGTGAAAGTAAAAGATGCTGAAGATCAGTTGGGTGCACGAGTGGGTTACATCGAACTGGATCTCAAC
AGCGGTAAGATCCTTGAGAGTTTTCGCCCCGAAGAACGTTTTCCAATGATGAGCACTTTTAAAGTTCTGC
TATGTGGCGCGGTATTATCCCGTATTGACGCCGGGCAAGAGCAACTCGGTCGCCGCATACACTATTCTCA
GAATGACTTGGTTGAGTACTCACCAGTCACAGAAAAGCATCTTACGGATGGCATGACAGTAAGAGAATTA
TGCAGTGCTGCCATAACCATGAGTGATAACACTGCGGCCAACTTACTTCTGACAACGATCGGAGGACCGA
AGGAGCTAACCGCTTTTTTGCACAACATGGGGGATCATGTAACTCGCCTTGATCGTTGGGAACCGGAGCT
GAATGAAGCCATACCAAACGACGAGCGTGACACCACGATGCCTGTAGCAATGGCAACAACGTTGCGCAAA
CTATTAACTGGCGAACTACTTACTCTAGCTTCCCGGCAACAATTAATAGACTGGATGGAGGCGGATAAAG
TTGCAGGACCACTTCTGCGCTCGGCCCTTCCGGCTGGCTGGTTTATTGCTGATAAATCTGGAGCCGGTGA
GCGTGGGTCTCGCGGTATCATTGCAGCACTGGGGCCAGATGGTAAGCCCTCCCGTATCGTAGTTATCTAC
ACGACGGGGAGTCAGGCAACTATGGATGAACGAAATAGACAGATCGCTGAGATAGGTGCCTCACTGATTA
AGCATTGGTAACTGTCAGACCAAGTTTACTCATATATACTTTAGATTGATTTAAAACTTCATTTTTAATT
TAAAAGGATCTAGGTGAAGATCCTTTTTGATAATCTCATGACCAAAATCCCTTAACGTGAGTTTTCGTTC
CACTGAGCGTCAGACCCCGTAGAAAAGATCAAAGGATCTTCTTGAGATCCTTTTTTTCTGCGCGTAATCT
GCTGCTTGCAAACAAAAAAACCACCGCTACCAGCGGTGGTTTGTTTGCCGGATCAAGAGCTACCAACTCT
TTTTCCGAAGGTAACTGGCTTCAGCAGAGCGCAGATACCAAATACTGTCCTTCTAGTGTAGCCGTAGTTA
GGCCACCACTTCAAGAACTCTGTAGCACCGCCTACATACCTCGCTCTGCTAATCCTGTTACCAGTGGCTG
CTGCCAGTGGCGATAAGTCGTGTCTTACCGGGTTGGACTCAAGACGATAGTTACCGGATAAGGCGCAGCG
GTCGGGCTGAACGGGGGGTTCGTGCACACAGCCCAGCTTGGAGCGAACGACCTACACCGAACTGAGATAC
CTACAGCGTGAGCATTGAGAAAGCGCCACGCTTCCCGAAGGGAGAAAGGCGGACAGGTATCCGGTAAGCG
GCAGGGTCGGAACAGGAGAGCGCACGAGGGAGCTTCCAGGGGGAAACGCCTGGTATCTTTATAGTCCTGT
CGGGTTTCGCCACCTCTGACTTGAGCGTCGATTTTTGTGATGCTCGTCAGGGGGGCGGAGCCTATGGAAA
AACGCCAGCAACGCGGCCTTTTTACGGTTCCTGGCCTTTTGCTGGCCTTTTGCTCACATGTTCTTTCCTG
CGTTATCCCCTGATTCTGTGGATAACCGTATTACCGCCTTTGAGTGAGCTGATACCGCTCGCCGCAGCCG
AACGACCGAGCGCAGCGAGTCAGTGAGCGAGGAAGCGGAAGAGCGCCCAATACGCAAACCGCCTCTCCCC
GCGCGTTGGCCGATTCATTAATGCAGCTGGCACGACAGGTTTCCCGACTGGAAAGCGGGCAGTGAGCGCA
ACGCAATTAATGTGAGTTAGCTCACTCATTAGGCACCCCAGGCTTTACACTTTATGCTTCCGGCTCGTAT
GTTGTGTGGAATTGTGAGCGGATAACAATTTCACACAGGAAACAGCTATGACCATGATTACGCCAAGCTT
GCATGCCTGCAGGTCGACTCTAGAGGATCCCCAATTCTTGAGACTTCCACTATCTTCTCTGGCACCCTCC
ACTACGCGTAGGCGTCTCTCGCTTCGTGTATTCCCGGGAAGCCGGGTTCCCGTCTCTCCCGCCGCTGCCG
CTGCCGCACACAGCTTTACACCTCGTAGAATCCCCAAAGAGGGGCGTGGCTTGCGGGTGCCAACATCCTC
CTGCCGAGGAAGAAGCAGGCACTCATCACTCGCATCATCAACCTCGGGATTGGCCAAAGGACCCAAAGGT
ATGTTTCGAATGATACTAACATAACATAGAACATTTTCAGGAGGACCCTTGGAGGGTACCGAGCTCAGAA
AAA
