>Addgene plasmid #1661 | L4632 | addgene partial sequence | sequence record 16793 | 1661_m13reverse
GNGCCTGCNGTCGACTCTAGAGGATCCCCAATTCTTGAGACTTCCACTATCTTCTCTGGCACCCTCCACT
ACGCGTAGGCGTCTCTCGCTTCGTGTATTCCCGGGAAGCCGGGTTCCCGTCTCTCCCGCCGCTGCCGCTG
CCGCACACAGCTTTACACCTCGTAGAATCCCCAAAGAGGGGCGTGGCTTGCGGGTGCCAACATCCTCCTG
CCGAGGAAGAAGCAGGCACTCATCACTCGCATCATCAACCTCGGGATTGGCCAAAGGACCCAAAGGTATG
TTTCGAATGATACTAACATAACATAGAACATTTTCAGGAGGACCCTTGGAGGGTACCGAGCTCAGAAAAA
ATGACTGCTCCAAAGAAGAAGCGTAAGGTACCGGTAGAAAAAATGAGTAAAGGAGAAGAACTTTTCACTG
GAGTTGTCCCAATTCTTGTTGAATTAGATGGTGATGTTAATGGGCACAAATTTTCTGTCAGTGGAGAGGG
TGAAGGTGATGCAACATACGGAAAACTTACCCTTAAATTTATTTGCACTACTGGAAAACTACCTGTTCCA
TGGGTAAGTTTAAACATATATATACTAACTAACCCTGATTATTTAAATTTTCAGCCAACACTTGTCACTA
CTTTCGGTTATGGTCTTCAATGCTTCGCCAGATACCCAGATCATATGAAACAGCATGACTTTTTCAAGAG
TGCCATGCCCGAAGGTTATGTACAGGAAAGAACTATATTTTTCAAAGATGACGGGAACTACAAGACACGT
AAGTTTAAACAGTTCGGTACTAACTAACCATACATATTTAAATTTTCAGGTGCTGAAGTCAAGTTTGAAG
GTGATACCCTTGTTAATAGAATCGAGTTAAAAGGTATTGATTTTAAAGAAGATGGAAACATTCTTGGACA
CAAATTGGAATACAACTATAACTCACACAATGTATACATCATGGCAGACAAACAAAGAATGGAATCNAAG
TTGTANGTTTAACCTGATTTACTAACTAACTAATCTGATTAAATTTTCANANCTCNAAATTANACCNACA
TTGAANATGGANGCGTTCACTAGCANACCTTNTCACAAATACTCCATTGGNGANGGCCTGTCNTTTNACA
AAAACNTNACTGTCNNACANTTGCCNTTNAAANATCCAAGAAAANAAAAACNATGGGCCTTTTGATTNGA
AANNGCNGGATACNCNGGCNGGAGAACTAANAAACCTCCNAATTGGANTNANCTTCCNACANCNACNCCT
TTTTANTTTAANTCCCNGNGGCGNCCCCCTANNNTTTGGGNNAAAAAANGGCCCNCCCAAAATNACCGNT
CCCAAAAAAAATATTTTNNCCCCGNGGAAAAAAAAAAAAACANGNTTCCGNNCCCCNTTTAAAAATT
